Addgene plasmid #110930: KG#470
Purpose: Expresses proteins pan-neuronally in C. elegans (entire nervous system)
Depositing lab: Kenneth Miller. Depositing organization: Oklahoma Medical Research Foundation. Publication: Mutations that rescue the paralysis of Caenorhabditis elegans ric-8 (synembryn) mutants activate the G alpha(s) pathway and define a third major branch of the synaptic signaling network. Schade MA, Reynolds NK, Dollins CM, Miller KG. Genetics. 2005 Feb;169(2):631-49. doi: 10.1534/genetics.104.032334. Epub 2004 Oct 16. PubMed 15489510.
Backbone
  Vector backbone: pUC
  Backbone size w/o insert (bp): 2632
  Total vector size (bp): 4930
  Vector type: Bacterial Expression
Growth in bacteria
  Bacterial resistance: Ampicillin, 100 μg/mL
  Growth temperature: 37°C
  Growth strain: DH5alpha
  Copy number: High Copy
Gene/Insert 1
  Gene/Insert name: rab-3 promoter
  Species: C. elegans (nematode)
  Insert size (bp): 1208
  Cloning method: Unknown
  Sequencing primers: 5′ Unknown
Gene/Insert 2
  Gene/Insert name: unc-54 3' control region
  Species: C. elegans (nematode)
  Insert size (bp): 940
  Cloning method: Unknown
  Sequencing primers: 5′ Unknown
Terms and licenses: Academic/Nonprofit Terms; Industry Terms: Not Available to Industry
Depositor comments: Unique multi-cloning sites: Nhe I, Sbf I, Kpn I/ Age I/ Xho I, Bgl II This vector is the same as KG#59, except the Sal I and Acc I sites of the multi-cloning site have been replaced with a Sbf I site. Synthesized 2 complementary oligos containing Nhe I and Age I sticky ends and Sbf I and Kpn I sites in between. Hybridization of the 2 oligos to each other will produce Nhe I and Age I sticky ends. After hybridization, this synthetic insert (which is non-phosphorylated on its 5' termini) was cloned into Nhe I/ Age I cut KG#59. Transformed into XL1-Blue electrocompetent cells. Miniprepped 6 clones and tested for the Sbf I site by cutting with Sbf I. Chose one clone that has the Sbf I site with correct band size (and only a single band) and made the glycerol stock. Features of the expression construct: This expression construct has a promoter (rab-3) that will drive strong and specific expression (of whatever gene is inserted in the MCS) in the entire nervous system of juvenile and adult animals. The boundaries of the rab-3 promoter sequence were obtained by examining pRabGFPrim3' from Mike Nonet's lab web site and comparing that to the genome sequence. Other features of the expression vector include a "decoy" 5' to the promoter to reduce non-specific expression in the gut (see Fire Lab 1995 Kit documentation for description), the unc-54 3' end including the poly A addition signal, and 3 introns (1 in 5' UTR, 1 just upstream of the unc-54 3' end, and 1 inserted in the unc-54 3' end). These introns help provide more uniform and robust expression, especially if you are expressing a cDNA with no introns as opposed to a gene with introns. Note: this vector can be converted to a vector that fuses GFP, YFP, or CFP onto the C-terminus of the protein as follows: Remove the ~1000 bp (Kpn I or Age I) + (Spe I or BsiW I [expensive, 55 C cutter with 50% activity at 37 C; heat inactivate 80 C] or Apa I) fragment containing the unc-54 3’ control region from this plasmid and replace it with the ~1800 bp like-digested fragment containing 3-intron S65C GFP (see pPD94.81 in Fire Lab plasmids), YFP (see pPD136.64 in Fire Lab plasmids) or CFP (see pPD136.61 in Fire Lab plasmids) + the unc-54 3’ UTR and control region. Note if Spe I is used to cut these Fire Lab vectors, you get 3 bands: 1100, 1800, and 4000 (total size 6.9 Kb). The 1800 bp band is the XFP-containing band. For C-terminal fusions, remember to leave the stop codon off of the upstream protein. For the above-mentioned Fire Lab vectors, the reading frame for the downstream XFP relative to the Kpn I and Age I sites is as follows (triplets are the reading frame codons): Kpn I G GTA CCG GT Age I Alternatively, use Gibson Assembly/ NEBuilder to insert any genetically encoded fluorescent protein at the N- or C-terminus of your protein.
How to cite: KG#470 was a gift from Kenneth Miller (Addgene plasmid # 110930 ; http://n2t.net/addgene:110930 ; RRID:Addgene_110930)
