[The description below was written by a language model from this plasmid's Addgene catalogue record and pLannotate feature annotations shown in this document.]
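Description:
KG#470 is an empty expression vector for driving any gene of interest throughout the nervous system of C. elegans. It is built on a roughly 2.6 kb pUC backbone, about 4.9 kb in total, and is catalogued as a bacterial vector because it is propagated in E. coli. There it replicates at high copy from the ColE1/pUC origin and is selected with ampicillin through the β-lactamase gene and its own promoter. The automated annotations of both the depositor and the sequenced records pick out mainly these backbone parts, together with lac promoter/operator and CAP-site remnants and short fragments of rop, bom and lacI. They do not label the nematode regulatory elements. The small aex-5 and mEGFP "fragment" hits are probably incidental matches within the worm-derived and Fire-vector-derived sequence rather than functional coding regions.

The payload is a cassette with no coding insert. A 1.2 kb rab-3 promoter gives strong, specific pan-neuronal expression in juvenile and adult animals. It is followed by a multi-cloning site with unique Nhe I, Sbf I, Kpn I, Age I, Xho I and Bgl II sites, and then a 940 bp unc-54 3' control region that supplies the polyadenylation signal. A "decoy" sequence upstream of the promoter reduces non-specific gut expression. Three synthetic introns (one in the 5' UTR, one just upstream of the unc-54 3' end and one within it) make expression more uniform and robust, especially for intron-less cDNAs. The plasmid derives from KG#59, with the Sal I and Acc I sites replaced by an Sbf I site using annealed oligos. The depositor notes that swapping the unc-54 3' fragment for a GFP, YFP or CFP plus unc-54 3' fragment from Fire Lab vectors converts it into a C-terminal fluorescent fusion vector.
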