Features (pLannotate 1.2.2; 10 found; start..end, strand, type, name):
   2118..2213    +  CDS            aex-5 (fragment): AEX5_CAEEL - Also known as kpc-3 From Caenorhabditis elegans.
   2341..2376    +  CDS            rop (fragment): Rop protein, which maintains plasmids at low copy number; rop
   2478..2577    +  misc_feature   bom (fragment): basis of mobility region from pBR322
   2675..2779    +  promoter       AmpR promoter: bla
   2780..3640    +  CDS            AmpR: β-lactamase; bla; confers resistance to ampicillin, carbenicillin, and related antibiotics
   3811..4399    +  rep_origin     ori: high-copy-number ColE1/pMB1/pBR322/pUC origin of replication
   4582..4674    +  CDS            lacI (fragment): lac repressor; lacI; The lac repressor binds to the lac operator to inhibit transcription in E. coli. This inhibition can be relieved by adding lactose or isopropyl-β-D-thiogalactopyranoside (IPTG).
   4687..4708    +  protein_bind   CAP binding site: CAP binding activates transcription in the presence of cAMP. E. coli catabolite activator protein
   4723..4753    +  promoter       lac promoter: promoter for the E. coli lac operon
   4761..4777    +  protein_bind   lac operator: The lac repressor binds to the lac operator to inhibit transcription in E. coli. This inhibition can be relieved by adding lactose or isopropyl-β-D-thiogalactopyranoside (IPTG). lac repressor encoded by lacI
>Addgene plasmid #110930 | KG#470 | depositor full sequence | sequence record 208601 | Full sequence
AAGCTTGGGCTGCAGGATCTTCAGATGGGAGCAGTGGACTGTCTATTTGATATTCTTAAAATGTACTCTA
TAAAAGATGAAACTGTAATGACCAATTCCCTACATAAATATTTTTAACTAATTGGTCGGATATTTGGGGA
TCAGAGAAGTACTTGTTTTTGCGATATTAATAATGATATATTTTTCTAGTAAAAAAATGTTAAGCGATTT
GTGAATAATTAAGTTGGCTTGAAAAAGATTTTTTGATAGCTATGTATTTTGTTAATTTAAATCAGATTTT
AAAACTTTATTATTGACTATTTATATATATTATATATTATATATTTTCATGGTTTAATCAAAATCTATTA
AATTATTTCTAAAATCTCTAAATATCGAATTCTCTAAAAAGCTTCATCAACAAAAGCATTTCAATTATCT
AACACAATGAGAATAATTCAAGAACTGAAATAGAAAGAAATCTAGAAAAAAAAGAGAGTGAGGTGCCCTA
TTAAATCGGTGCTCTCCTCTCTAACAGAAGCGCCTACACGCACCCAAGAGAGCTCTTTTTCTTTCTTTTT
TCGGAGCACACATACACGCATACACTCCTCAGAAGTGTATAGAGAAAATGGGAGAAGAAGCGAAAGAAGA
CGAAGAAGCGGTTGTGATGTATGCATCGGGCGTTTCTATCTCTCTCCGTGAGCAACGAGCTAGTCAACCC
ATCGATCCATTTTTGTGAGCACACACAGAGAGAGACTCAAACACACTCACAGCTTCACACTGAGCTCCAA
GAGCTCTGTAGAGAGAAGCCAGAGTATGCTTTCCTCGATTTTCCTAACGTCTTCTTCTTCTGCTTTTTTC
TTTTTCCCAACGAGTTGTAGTCCACTAACTTCAATTTTTCCTCCAGAGAAAGAGTTTTAGAGAGACAGCT
GATAAATACACTAGAGAAATAAAAAGAATGATAAAAATTTGCTATTTTAATCAGTTCCCTCTCGTTTCTC
TAAGTTTTGTTGTTGGGTTGGGAAATTAAAATTGGAAAATGGAAATAACGTTTTTTTCTGTCTAATCTTG
AATTCTCCAGACATTTCTTATTTCCTTTTTTGTTGCAAGTTTTTCTTCCTTCTCTAATTTTTAATCAAAG
ATATCTCGCTATGAACTTTGAATTTTTGATATTTTGATTCTATAAATACATAAAGTAATCTAAATGCTCT
TTTAAAATAAATCTACAGTAGCCCTATTTTCAGGGATCCCCGGGATTGGCCAAAGGACCCAAAGGTATGT
TTCGAATGATACTAACATAACATAGAACATTTTCAGGAGGACCCTTGGCTAGCAGCTCTCCTGCAGGGTT
CGACGGTACCGGTCAGATATCACTCGAGGAGCTCCCGAGATCTTCAGCGCTCAGCATTCGTAGAATTGTA
AGTTTAAACTTTCTCATACTAACTAACGCGCTCTATTTAAATTTTCAGAATTCCAACTGAGCGCCGGTCG
CTACCATTACCAACTTGTCTGGTGTCAAAAATAATAGGGGCCGCTGTCATCAGAGTAAGTTTAAACTGAG
TTCTACTAACTAACGAGTAATATTTAAATTTTCAGCATCTCGCGCCCGTGCCTCTGACTTCTAAGTCCAA
TTACTCTTCAACATCCCTACATGCTCTTTCTCCCTGTGCTCCCACCCCCTATTTTTGTTATTATCAAAAA
AACTTCTTCTTAATTTCTTTGTTTTTTAGCTTCTTTTAAGTCACCTCTAACAATGAAATTGTGTAGATTC
AAAAATAGAATTAATTCGTAATAAAAAGTCGAAAAAAATTGTGCTCCCTCCCCCCATTAATAATAATTCT
ATCCCAAAATCTACACAATGTTCTGTGTACACTTCTTATGTTTTTTTTACTTCTGATAAATTTTTTTTGA
AACATCATAGAAAAAACCGCACACAAAATACCTTATCATATGTTACGTTTCAGTTTATGACCGCAATTTT
TATTTCTTCGCACGTCTGGGCCTCTCATGACGTCAAATCATGCTCATCGTGAAAAAGTTTTGGAGTATTT
TTGGAATTTTTCAATCAAGTGAAAGTTTATGAAATTAATTTTCCTGCTTTTGCTTTTTGGGGGTTTCCCC
TATTGTTTGTCAAGAGTTTCGAGGACGGCGTTTTTCTTGCTAAAATCACAAGTATTGATGAGCACGATGC
AAGAAAGATCGGAAGAAGGTTTGGGTTTGAGGCTCAGTGGAAGGTGAGTAGAAGTTGATAATTTGAAAGT
GGAGTAGTGTCTATGGGGTTTTTGCCTTAAATGACAGAATACATTCCCAATATACCAAACATAACTGTTT
CCTACTAGTCGGCCGTACGGGCCCTTTCGTCTCGCGCGTTTCGGTGATGACGGTGAAAACCTCTGACACA
TGCAGCTCCCGGAGACGGTCACAGCTTGTCTGTAAGCGGATGCCGGGAGCAGACAAGCCCGTCAGGGCGC
GTCAGCGGGTGTTGGCGGGTGTCGGGGCTGGCTTAACTATGCGGCATCAGAGCAGATTGTACTGAGAGTG
CACCATATGCGGTGTGAAATACCGCACAGATGCGTAAGGAGAAAATACCGCATCAGGCGGCCTTAAGGGC
CTCGTGATACGCCTATTTTTATAGGTTAATGTCATGATAATAATGGTTTCTTAGACGTCAGGTGGCACTT
TTCGGGGAAATGTGCGCGGAACCCCTATTTGTTTATTTTTCTAAATACATTCAAATATGTATCCGCTCAT
GAGACAATAACCCTGATAAATGCTTCAATAATATTGAAAAAGGAAGAGTATGAGTATTCAACATTTCCGT
GTCGCCCTTATTCCCTTTTTTGCGGCATTTTGCCTTCCTGTTTTTGCTCACCCAGAAACGCTGGTGAAAG
TAAAAGATGCTGAAGATCAGTTGGGTGCACGAGTGGGTTACATCGAACTGGATCTCAACAGCGGTAAGAT
CCTTGAGAGTTTTCGCCCCGAAGAACGTTTTCCAATGATGAGCACTTTTAAAGTTCTGCTATGTGGCGCG
GTATTATCCCGTATTGACGCCGGGCAAGAGCAACTCGGTCGCCGCATACACTATTCTCAGAATGACTTGG
TTGAGTACTCACCAGTCACAGAAAAGCATCTTACGGATGGCATGACAGTAAGAGAATTATGCAGTGCTGC
CATAACCATGAGTGATAACACTGCGGCCAACTTACTTCTGACAACGATCGGAGGACCGAAGGAGCTAACC
GCTTTTTTGCACAACATGGGGGATCATGTAACTCGCCTTGATCGTTGGGAACCGGAGCTGAATGAAGCCA
TACCAAACGACGAGCGTGACACCACGATGCCTGTAGCAATGGCAACAACGTTGCGCAAACTATTAACTGG
CGAACTACTTACTCTAGCTTCCCGGCAACAATTAATAGACTGGATGGAGGCGGATAAAGTTGCAGGACCA
CTTCTGCGCTCGGCCCTTCCGGCTGGCTGGTTTATTGCTGATAAATCTGGAGCCGGTGAGCGTGGGTCTC
GCGGTATCATTGCAGCACTGGGGCCAGATGGTAAGCCCTCCCGTATCGTAGTTATCTACACGACGGGGAG
TCAGGCAACTATGGATGAACGAAATAGACAGATCGCTGAGATAGGTGCCTCACTGATTAAGCATTGGTAA
CTGTCAGACCAAGTTTACTCATATATACTTTAGATTGATTTAAAACTTCATTTTTAATTTAAAAGGATCT
AGGTGAAGATCCTTTTTGATAATCTCATGACCAAAATCCCTTAACGTGAGTTTTCGTTCCACTGAGCGTC
AGACCCCGTAGAAAAGATCAAAGGATCTTCTTGAGATCCTTTTTTTCTGCGCGTAATCTGCTGCTTGCAA
ACAAAAAAACCACCGCTACCAGCGGTGGTTTGTTTGCCGGATCAAGAGCTACCAACTCTTTTTCCGAAGG
TAACTGGCTTCAGCAGAGCGCAGATACCAAATACTGTCCTTCTAGTGTAGCCGTAGTTAGGCCACCACTT
CAAGAACTCTGTAGCACCGCCTACATACCTCGCTCTGCTAATCCTGTTACCAGTGGCTGCTGCCAGTGGC
GATAAGTCGTGTCTTACCGGGTTGGACTCAAGACGATAGTTACCGGATAAGGCGCAGCGGTCGGGCTGAA
CGGGGGGTTCGTGCACACAGCCCAGCTTGGAGCGAACGACCTACACCGAACTGAGATACCTACAGCGTGA
GCATTGAGAAAGCGCCACGCTTCCCGAAGGGAGAAAGGCGGACAGGTATCCGGTAAGCGGCAGGGTCGGA
ACAGGAGAGCGCACGAGGGAGCTTCCAGGGGGAAACGCCTGGTATCTTTATAGTCCTGTCGGGTTTCGCC
ACCTCTGACTTGAGCGTCGATTTTTGTGATGCTCGTCAGGGGGGCGGAGCCTATGGAAAAACGCCAGCAA
CGCGGCCTTTTTACGGTTCCTGGCCTTTTGCTGGCCTTTTGCTCACATGTTCTTTCCTGCGTTATCCCCT
GATTCTGTGGATAACCGTATTACCGCCTTTGAGTGAGCTGATACCGCTCGCCGCAGCCGAACGACCGAGC
GCAGCGAGTCAGTGAGCGAGGAAGCGGAAGAGCGCCCAATACGCAAACCGCCTCTCCCCGCGCGTTGGCC
GATTCATTAATGCAGCTGGCACGACAGGTTTCCCGACTGGAAAGCGGGCAGTGAGCGCAACGCAATTAAT
GTGAGTTAGCTCACTCATTAGGCACCCCAGGCTTTACACTTTATGCTTCCGGCTCGTATGTTGTGTGGAA
TTGTGAGCGGATAACAATTTCACACAGGAAACAGCTATGACCATGATTACGCCAAGCTGTAAGTTTAAAC
ATGATCTTACTAACTAACTATTCTCATTTAAATTTTCAGAGCTTAAAAATGGCTGAAATCACTCACAACG
ATGGATACGCTAACAACTTGGAAATGAAAT
