Features (pLannotate 1.2.2; 11 found; start..end, strand, type, name):
   2129..2281    +  CDS            aex-5 (fragment): AEX5_CAEEL - Also known as kpc-3 From Caenorhabditis elegans.
   2409..2444    +  CDS            rop (fragment): Rop protein, which maintains plasmids at low copy number; rop
   2546..2645    +  misc_feature   bom (fragment): basis of mobility region from pBR322
   2743..2847    +  promoter       AmpR promoter: bla
   2848..3708    +  CDS            AmpR: β-lactamase; bla; confers resistance to ampicillin, carbenicillin, and related antibiotics
   3879..4467    +  rep_origin     ori: high-copy-number ColE1/pMB1/pBR322/pUC origin of replication
   4650..4742    +  CDS            lacI (fragment): lac repressor; lacI; The lac repressor binds to the lac operator to inhibit transcription in E. coli. This inhibition can be relieved by adding lactose or isopropyl-β-D-thiogalactopyranoside (IPTG).
   4755..4776    +  protein_bind   CAP binding site: CAP binding activates transcription in the presence of cAMP. E. coli catabolite activator protein
   4791..4821    +  promoter       lac promoter: promoter for the E. coli lac operon
   4829..4845    +  protein_bind   lac operator: The lac repressor binds to the lac operator to inhibit transcription in E. coli. This inhibition can be relieved by adding lactose or isopropyl-β-D-thiogalactopyranoside (IPTG). lac repressor encoded by lacI
   4887..4918    +  CDS            mEGFP (fragment): monomeric enhanced GFP, optimized with synthetic introns for expression in C. elegans
>Addgene plasmid #110930 | KG#470 | addgene full sequence | sequence record 212563 | Addgene NGS Result
ATTTAAATTTTCAGAGCTTAAAAATGGCTGAAATCACTCACAACGATGGATACGCTAACAACTTGGAAAT
GAAATAAGCTTGGGCTGCAGGATCTTCAGATGGGAGCAGTGGACTGTCTATTTGATATTCTTAAAATGTA
CTCTATAAAAGATGAAACTGTAATGACCAATTCCCTACATAAATATTTTTAACTAATTGGTCGGATATTT
GGGGATCAGAGAAGTACTTGTTTTTGCGATATTAATAATGATATATTTTTCTAGTAAAAAAATGTTAAGC
GATTTGTGAATAATTAAGTTGGCTTGAAAAAGATTTTTTGATAGCTATGTATTTTGTTAATTTAAATCAG
ATTTTAAAACTTTATTATTGACTATTTATATATATTATATATTATATATTTTCATGGTTTAATCAAAATC
TATTAAATTATTTCTAAAATCTCTAAATATCGAATTCTCTAAAAAGCTTCATCAACAAAAGCATTTCAAT
TATCTAACACAATGAGAATAATTCAAGAACTGAAATAGAAAGAAATCTAGAAAAAAAAGAGAGTGAGGTG
CCCTATTAAATCGGTGCTCTCCTCTCTAACAGAAGCGCCTACACGCACCCAAGAGAGCTCTTTTTCTTTC
TTTTTTCGGAGCACACATACACGCATACACTCCTCAGAAGTGTATAGAGAAAATGGGAGAAGAAGCGAAA
GAAGACGAAGAAGCGGTTGTGATGTATGCATCGGGCGTTTCTATCTCTCTCCGTGAGCAACGAGCTAGTC
AACCCATCGATCCATTTTTGTGAGCACACACAGAGAGAGACTCAAACACACTCACAGCTTCACACTGAGC
TCCAAGAGCTCTGTAGAGAGAAGCCAGAGTATGCTTTCCTCGATTTTCCTAACGTCTTCTTCTTCTGCTT
TTTTCTTTTTCCCAACGAGTTGTAGTCCACTAACTTCAATTTTTCCTCCAGAGAAAGAGTTTTAGAGAGA
CAGCTGATAAATACACTAGAGAAATAAAAAGAATGATAAAAATTTGCTATTTTAATCAGTTCCCTCTCGT
TTCTCTAAGTTTTGTTGTTGGGTTGGGAAATTAAAATTGGAAAATGGAAATAACGTTTTTTTCTGTCTAA
TCTTGAATTCTCCAGACATTTCTTATTTCCTTTTTTGTTGCAAGTTTTTCTTCCTTCTCTAATTTTTAAT
CAAAGATATCTCGCTATGAACTTTGAATTTTTGATATTTTGATTCTATAAATACATAAAGTAATCTAAAT
GCTCTTTTAAAATAAATCTACAGTAGCCCTATTTTCAGGGATCCCCGGGATTGGCCAAAGGACCCAAAGG
TATGTTTCGAATGATACTAACATAACATAGAACATTTTCAGGAGGACCCTTGGCTAGCAGCTCTCCTGCA
GGGTTCGACGGTACCGGTCAGATATCACTCGAGGAGCTCCCGAGATCTTCAGCGCTCAGCATTCGTAGAA
TTGTAAGTTTAAACTTTCTCATACTAACTAACGCGCTCTATTTAAATTTTCAGAATTCCAACTGAGCGCC
GGTCGCTACCATTACCAACTTGTCTGGTGTCAAAAATAATAGGGGCCGCTGTCATCAGAGTAAGTTTAAA
CTGAGTTCTACTAACTAACGAGTAATATTTAAATTTTCAGCATCTCGCGCCCGTGCCTCTGACTTCTAAG
TCCAATTACTCTTCAACATCCCTACATGCTCTTTCTCCCTGTGCTCCCACCCCCTATTTTTGTTATTATC
AAAAAACTTCTCTTAATTTCTTTGTTTTTTAGCTTCTTTTAAGTCACCTCTAACAATGAAATTGTGTAGA
TTCAAAAATAGAATTAATTCGTAATAAAAAGTCGAAAAAAATTGTGCTCCCTCCCCCCATTAATAATAAT
TCTATCCCAAAATCTACACAATGTTCTGTGTACACTTCTTATGTTTTTTACTTCTGATAAATTTTTTTGA
AACATCATAGAAAAAACCGCACACAAAATACCTTATCATATGTTACGTTTCAGTTTATGACCGCAATTTT
TATTTCTTCGCACGTCTGGGCCTCTCATGACGTCAAATCATGCTCATCGTGAAAAAGTTTTGGAGTATTT
TTGGAATTTTTCAATCAAGTGAAAGTTTATGAAATTAATTTTCCTGCTTTTGCTTTTTGGGGTTTCCCCT
ATTGTTTGTCAAGATTTCGAGGACGGCGTTTTTCTTGCTAAAATCACAAGTATTGATGAGCACGATGCAA
GAAAGATCGGAAGAAGGTTTGGGTTTGAGGCTCAGTGGAAGGTGAGTAGAAGTTGATAATTTGAAAGTGG
AGTAGTGTCTATGGGGTTTTTGCCTTAAATGACAGAATACATTCCCAATATACCAAACATAACTGTTTCC
TACTAGTCGGCCGTACGGGCCCTTTCGTCTCGCGCGTTTCGGTGATGACGGTGAAAACCTCTGACACATG
CAGCTCCCGGAGACGGTCACAGCTTGTCTGTAAGCGGATGCCGGGAGCAGACAAGCCCGTCAGGGCGCGT
CAGCGGGTGTTGGCGGGTGTCGGGGCTGGCTTAACTATGCGGCATCAGAGCAGATTGTACTGAGAGTGCA
CCATATGCGGTGTGAAATACCGCACAGATGCGTAAGGAGAAAATACCGCATCAGGCGGCCTTAAGGGCCT
CGTGATACGCCTATTTTTATAGGTTAATGTCATGATAATAATGGTTTCTTAGACGTCAGGTGGCACTTTT
CGGGGAAATGTGCGCGGAACCCCTATTTGTTTATTTTTCTAAATACATTCAAATATGTATCCGCTCATGA
GACAATAACCCTGATAAATGCTTCAATAATATTGAAAAAGGAAGAGTATGAGTATTCAACATTTCCGTGT
CGCCCTTATTCCCTTTTTTGCGGCATTTTGCCTTCCTGTTTTTGCTCACCCAGAAACGCTGGTGAAAGTA
AAAGATGCTGAAGATCAGTTGGGTGCACGAGTGGGTTACATCGAACTGGATCTCAACAGCGGTAAGATCC
TTGAGAGTTTTCGCCCCGAAGAACGTTTTCCAATGATGAGCACTTTTAAAGTTCTGCTATGTGGCGCGGT
ATTATCCCGTATTGACGCCGGGCAAGAGCAACTCGGTCGCCGCATACACTATTCTCAGAATGACTTGGTT
GAGTACTCACCAGTCACAGAAAAGCATCTTACGGATGGCATGACAGTAAGAGAATTATGCAGTGCTGCCA
TAACCATGAGTGATAACACTGCGGCCAACTTACTTCTGACAACGATCGGAGGACCGAAGGAGCTAACCGC
TTTTTTGCACAACATGGGGGATCATGTAACTCGCCTTGATCGTTGGGAACCGGAGCTGAATGAAGCCATA
CCAAACGACGAGCGTGACACCACGATGCCTGTAGCAATGGCAACAACGTTGCGCAAACTATTAACTGGCG
AACTACTTACTCTAGCTTCCCGGCAACAATTAATAGACTGGATGGAGGCGGATAAAGTTGCAGGACCACT
TCTGCGCTCGGCCCTTCCGGCTGGCTGGTTTATTGCTGATAAATCTGGAGCCGGTGAGCGTGGGTCTCGC
GGTATCATTGCAGCACTGGGGCCAGATGGTAAGCCCTCCCGTATCGTAGTTATCTACACGACGGGGAGTC
AGGCAACTATGGATGAACGAAATAGACAGATCGCTGAGATAGGTGCCTCACTGATTAAGCATTGGTAACT
GTCAGACCAAGTTTACTCATATATACTTTAGATTGATTTAAAACTTCATTTTTAATTTAAAAGGATCTAG
GTGAAGATCCTTTTTGATAATCTCATGACCAAAATCCCTTAACGTGAGTTTTCGTTCCACTGAGCGTCAG
ACCCCGTAGAAAAGATCAAAGGATCTTCTTGAGATCCTTTTTTTCTGCGCGTAATCTGCTGCTTGCAAAC
AAAAAAACCACCGCTACCAGCGGTGGTTTGTTTGCCGGATCAAGAGCTACCAACTCTTTTTCCGAAGGTA
ACTGGCTTCAGCAGAGCGCAGATACCAAATACTGTTCTTCTAGTGTAGCCGTAGTTAGGCCACCACTTCA
AGAACTCTGTAGCACCGCCTACATACCTCGCTCTGCTAATCCTGTTACCAGTGGCTGCTGCCAGTGGCGA
TAAGTCGTGTCTTACCGGGTTGGACTCAAGACGATAGTTACCGGATAAGGCGCAGCGGTCGGGCTGAACG
GGGGGTTCGTGCACACAGCCCAGCTTGGAGCGAACGACCTACACCGAACTGAGATACCTACAGCGTGAGC
TATGAGAAAGCGCCACGCTTCCCGAAGGGAGAAAGGCGGACAGGTATCCGGTAAGCGGCAGGGTCGGAAC
AGGAGAGCGCACGAGGGAGCTTCCAGGGGGAAACGCCTGGTATCTTTATAGTCCTGTCGGGTTTCGCCAC
CTCTGACTTGAGCGTCGATTTTTGTGATGCTCGTCAGGGGGGCGGAGCCTATGGAAAAACGCCAGCAACG
CGGCCTTTTTACGGTTCCTGGCCTTTTGCTGGCCTTTTGCTCACATGTTCTTTCCTGCGTTATCCCCTGA
TTCTGTGGATAACCGTATTACCGCCTTTGAGTGAGCTGATACCGCTCGCCGCAGCCGAACGACCGAGCGC
AGCGAGTCAGTGAGCGAGGAAGCGGAAGAGCGCCCAATACGCAAACCGCCTCTCCCCGCGCGTTGGCCGA
TTCATTAATGCAGCTGGCACGACAGGTTTCCCGACTGGAAAGCGGGCAGTGAGCGCAACGCAATTAATGT
GAGTTAGCTCACTCATTAGGCACCCCAGGCTTTACACTTTATGCTTCCGGCTCGTATGTTGTGTGGAATT
GTGAGCGGATAACAATTTCACACAGGAAACAGCTATGACCATGATTACGCCAAGCTGTAAGTTTAAACAT
GATCTTACTAACTAACTATTCTC
